Addgene plasmid #198646: pEM.P03R
Purpose: Easy-MISE toolkit pEM-plasmid containing PGK1 promoter with FG protruding ends
Depositing lab: Paola Branduardi. Depositing organization: Universita degli Studi di Milano-Bicocca. Publication: Easy Modular Integrative fuSion-ready Expression (Easy-MISE) Toolkit for Fast Engineering of Heterologous Productions in Saccharomyces cerevisiae. Maestroni L, Butti P, Milanesi R, Pagliari S, Campone L, Serra I, Branduardi P. ACS Synth Biol. 2023 Apr 14. doi: 10.1021/acssynbio.3c00015. PubMed 37058502.
Backbone
  Vector backbone: pGA-blue
  Backbone manufacturer: IndBioTech Lab
  Vector type: Yeast Expression, Synthetic Biology
Growth in bacteria
  Bacterial resistance: Kanamycin, 50 μg/mL
  Growth temperature: 37°C
  Growth strain: DH5alpha
  Copy number: High Copy
Gene/Insert
  Gene/Insert name: pPGK1
  Species: S. cerevisiae (budding yeast)
  Cloning method: Unknown
Terms and licenses: Academic/Nonprofit Terms; Industry Terms: Not Available to Industry
Depositor comments: Cloning Method: Goldon Gate Assembly
How to cite: pEM.P03R was a gift from Paola Branduardi (Addgene plasmid # 198646 ; http://n2t.net/addgene:198646 ; RRID:Addgene_198646)
