[The description below was written by a language model from this plasmid's Addgene catalogue record and pLannotate feature annotations shown in this document.]
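Description:
pEM.P03R is a small (about 2.5 kb) part-storage plasmid from the Easy-MISE (Easy Modular Integrative fuSion-ready Expression) toolkit, a synthetic biology system for assembling heterologous expression cassettes in Saccharomyces cerevisiae. It is built on the pGA-blue backbone and is propagated only in E. coli. A high-copy ColE1/pUC-type origin drives replication, and an aminoglycoside phosphotransferase gene (aph(3')-Ia) provides kanamycin selection. The feature table shows no yeast origin, centromere or auxotrophic marker, which fits a donor plasmid that supplies a part rather than a vector maintained in yeast itself.

The payload is the promoter of the S. cerevisiae PGK1 gene (pPGK1), generally known as a strong promoter of a glycolytic gene that is widely used to drive transgene expression in yeast. According to the record, the promoter is flanked so that it is released with "FG" protruding ends, and the depositor notes Golden Gate assembly as the cloning method. In such schemes, type IIS restriction digestion produces defined overhangs that fix the position and orientation of each part in a multi-part assembly. The record does not state which enzyme is used or what the FG overhangs correspond to.

The automated annotation did not recognise the promoter itself. It found only the resistance gene, the origin and a short lacI fragment, probably a backbone remnant. The PGK1 promoter presumably lies in the unannotated region of the sequence. The plasmid is typically used as a promoter module, combined with coding sequence and terminator parts from the same toolkit to build yeast expression cassettes.
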