Features (pLannotate 1.2.2; 3 found; start..end, strand, type, name):
    150..965     +  CDS            KanR: aminoglycoside phosphotransferase; aph(3')-Ia; confers resistance to kanamycin in bacteria or G418 (Geneticin®) in eukaryotes
   1050..1638    +  rep_origin     ori: high-copy-number ColE1/pMB1/pBR322/pUC origin of replication
   1821..1864    +  CDS            lacI (fragment): lac repressor; lacI; The lac repressor binds to the lac operator to inhibit transcription in E. coli. This inhibition can be relieved by adding lactose or isopropyl-β-D-thiogalactopyranoside (IPTG).
>Addgene plasmid #198646 | pEM.P03R | addgene full sequence | sequence record 393174 | Addgene NGS Result
GACCCTGTCAGACCAAGTTTACTCATATATACTTTAGATTGATTTAAAACTTCATTTTTAATTTAAAAGG
ATCTAGGTGAAGATCCTTTTTGATAATCTCATGAACAATAAAACTGTCTGCTTACATAAACAGTAATACA
AGGGGTGTTATGAGCCATATTCAACGGGAAACGTCTTGCTCTAGGCCGCGATTAAATTCCAACATGGATG
CTGATTTATATGGGTATAAATGGGCTCGCGATAATGTCGGGCAATCAGGTGCGACAATCTATCGATTGTA
TGGGAAGCCCGATGCGCCAGAGTTGTTTCTGAAACATGGCAAAGGTAGCGTTGCCAATGATGTTACAGAT
GAGATGGTCAGACTAAACTGGCTGACGGAATTTATGCCTCTTCCGACCATCAAGCATTTTATCCGTACTC
CTGATGATGCATGGTTACTCACCACTGCGATCCCCGGGAAAACAGCATTCCAGGTATTAGAAGAATATCC
TGATTCAGGTGAAAATATTGTTGATGCGCTGGCAGTGTTCCTGCGCCGGTTGCATTCGATTCCTGTTTGT
AATTGTCCTTTTAACAGCGATCGCGTATTTCGACTCGCTCAGGCGCAATCACGAATGAATAACGGTTTGG
TTGATGCGAGTGATTTTGATGACGAGCGTAATGGCTGGCCTGTTGAACAAGTCTGGAAAGAAATGCATAA
ACTTTTGCCATTCTCACCGGATTCAGTCGTCACTCATGGTGATTTCTCACTTGATAACCTTATTTTTGAC
GAGGGGAAATTAATAGGTTGTATTGATGTTGGACGAGTCGGAATCGCAGACCGATACCAGGATCTTGCCA
TCCTATGGAACTGCCTCGGTGAGTTTTCTCCTTCATTACAGAAACGGCTTTTTCAAAAATATGGTATTGA
TAATCCTGATATGAATAAATTGCAGTTTCATTTGATGCTCGATGAGTTTTTCTAAGAATTAATTCATGAC
CAAAATCCCTTAACGTGAGTTTTCGTTCCACTGAGCGTCAGACCCCGTAGAAAAGATCAAAGGATCTTCT
TGAGATCCTTTTTTTCTGCGCGTAATCTGCTGCTTGCAAACAAAAAAACCACCGCTACCAGCGGTGGTTT
GTTTGCCGGATCAAGAGCTACCAACTCTTTTTCCGAAGGTAACTGGCTTCAGCAGAGCGCAGATACCAAA
TACTGTTCTTCTAGTGTAGCCGTAGTTAGGCCACCACTTCAAGAACTCTGTAGCACCGCCTACATACCTC
GCTCTGCTAATCCTGTTACCAGTGGCTGCTGCCAGTGGCGATAAGTCGTGTCTTACCGGGTTGGACTCAA
GACGATAGTTACCGGATAAGGCGCAGCGGTCGGGCTGAACGGGGGGTTCGTGCACACAGCCCAGCTTGGA
GCGAACGACCTACACCGAACTGAGATACCTACAGCGTGAGCTATGAGAAAGCGCCACGCTTCCCGAAGGG
AGAAAGGCGGACAGGTATCCGGTAAGCGGCAGGGTCGGAACAGGAGAGCGCACGAGGGAGCTTCCAGGGG
GAAACGCCTGGTATCTTTATAGTCCTGTCGGGTTTCGCCACCTCTGACTTGAGCGTCGATTTTTGTGATG
CTCGTCAGGGGGGCGGAGCCTATGGAAAAACGCCAGCAACGCGGCCTTTTTACGGTTCCTGGCCTTTTGC
TGGCCTTTTGCTCACATGTTCTTTCCTGCGTTATCCCCTGATTCTGTGGATAACCGTATTACCGCCTTTG
AGTGAGCTGATACCGCTCGCCGCAGCCGAACGACCGAGCGCAGCGAGTCAGTGAGCGAGGAAGCGGAAGA
GCGCCCAATACGCAAACCGCCTCTCCCCGCGCGTTGGCCGATTCTGGTCTCCAGGACCTCATACTATTAT
CAGGGCCAGAAAAAGGAAGTGTTTCCCTCCTTCTTGAATTGATGTTACCCTCATAAAGCACGTGGCCTCT
TATCGAGAAAGAAATTACCGTCGCTCGTGATTTGTTTGCAAAAAGAACAAAACTGAAAAAACCCAGACAC
GCTCGACTTCCTGTCTTCCTATTGATTGCAGCTTCCAATTTCGTCACACAACAAGGTCCTAGCGACGGCT
CACAGGTTTTGTAACAAGCAATCGAAGGTTCTGGAATGGCGGGAAAGGGTTTAGTACCACATGCTATGAT
GCCCACTGTGATCTCCAGAGCAAAGTTCGTTCGATCGTACTGTTACTCTCTCTCTTTCAAACAGAATTGT
CCGAATCGTGTGACAACAACAGCCTGTTCTCACACACTCTTTTCTTCTAACCAAGGGGGTGGTTTAGTTT
AGTAGAACCTCGTGAAACTTACATTTACATATATATAAACTTGCATAAATTGGTCAATGCAAGAAATACA
TATTTGGTCTTTTCTAATTCGTAGTTTTTCAAGTTCTTAGATGCTTTCTTTTTCTCTTTTTTACAGATCA
TCAAGGAAGTAATTATCTACTTTTTACAACAAATATAAAACAATTCAGA
